>Addgene plasmid #69970 | 5CBD | depositor partial sequence | sequence record 124294 | Insert
ATGCGCTGTAACGAACGTAACAAAAAAAAAGCAATCTTCTCGAATGACGATTTCTCGGGCGAAGACACCC
TGATGGAAGACCACCTGCAGCTGCGTGAAAAACTGTCCGAAGACATTGAAATGATCAAAGCATCCCTGAA
AAACAATCTGGTGTGCTCAACCCTGAACGATAATGAAATCCTGACGCTGTCAAACTACATGCAATTTTTC
GTGTTCAAAGGCGGTGATCTGGTTATTAAACAGGGTGAAAAAGGCTCGTATTTCTTTATCATCAACAGCG
GCAAATTCGATGTCTACGTGAACGACAAAAAAGTGAAAAGCATGGGCAAAGGTAGCTCTTTCGGTGAAGC
GGCCCTGATTCATAATACCCAGCGCTCTGCAACGATCATGGCTGAAACCGATGGTACGCTGTGGGGCGTT
CAGCGTAGTACCTTTCGCGCCACGCTGAAACAACTGTCTAACCGTAACTTCAACGAAAACCGCAGTTTCA
TCGATAGTGTTTCCGTCTTTGACATGCTGACCGAAGCACAGAAAAACATGATTACGAATGCTTGTGTGAT
CCAAATGTTCAAACCGGGTGAAACCATCGTTAAACAGGGTGATTATGGCGACGTCCTGTTTATTCTGAAA
GAAGGTAAAGCAACCGTGTTCATTAACGATAAAGAAATCCGTGTTCTGAATAAAGGTTCCTATTTTGGCG
AACGTGCTCTGCTGTACGATGAACCGCGCTCGGCGACCATTATCGCCAAAGAACCGACGGCATGCGCTAG
CATTTGTCGCAAACTGCTGAACATCGTGCTGGGCAATCTGCAGGTGGTTCTGTTTCGTAACATTATGACC
GAAGCACTGCAGCAATCTGAAATCTTTCGCCAGTTCAGTGCTGAACAACTGAACGATCTGGCGGACACCG
CCATTGTTCGTGACTATCCGGCGAATTACCATATCCTGCACAAAGATAAAGTCAAATCTGTGAAATACCT
GATTGTCCTGGAAGGCAAAGTGGAACTGTTTCTGGATGACGAATCCATTGGTATCCTGACCCGTGGTAAA
TCATTTGGCGACCAGTACGTGCTGAATCAGAAACAAAAATTCCGCCATACCGTTAAATCCCTGGATGTCT
GCAAAATTGCGCTGATCACGGAATCATGCCTGGCCGATTGTCTGGGCGACAACAATATTGATGCATCGAT
CGACCACAACAACAAAAAATCTATCATTAAGAAAATGTACATCTTTCGTTACCTGTCGGAACAGCAATGT
AACCTGCTGATTGAAGCGTTTCGTACCACGCGCTATGAAGAAGGTGATTATATTATCCAGGAAGGTGAAG
TTGGCTCTCGCTTTTATATTATCAAAAACGGCGAAGTGGAAGTTACCAAAAATGGTAAACGTCTGCGCAC
GCTGGGTAAAAATGACTATTTCGGCGAACGTGCGCTGCTGTATGACGAACCGCGCACCGCATCAATTATC
TCGAAAGCTACGTCGGTCGAATGCTGGTTTGTGGATAAAAGCGTTTTCCTGCAGATTATCCAAGGCCCGA
TGCTGACCCATCTGGAAGAACGCATTAAAATGCAGGATACCAAAGTTGAAATGCACGAACTGGAAACGGA
ACGTATTATCGGCCGCGGTACCTTTGGTACGGTTAAACTGGTCCATCACAAACCGACCCAGATTCGTTAT
GCGCTGAAATGCGTGAGCAAACGCTCTATTATCAGTCTGAACCAGCAAAACAACATCAAACTGGAACGTG
AAATCACCGCCGAAAATGACCATCCGTTTATTATCCGTCTGGTTCGCACGTTCAAAGATAGCAACTGTTT
TTATTTCCTGACCGAACTGGTCACGGGCGGTGAACTGTACGATGCCATTCGCAAACTGGGCCTGCTGTCT
AAACCGCAGGCACAATTTTATCTGGGTAGTATTATCCTGGCTATTGAATATCTGCATGAACGTAACATCG
TGTACCGCGATCTGAAACCGGAAAATATTCTGCTGGACAAACAAGGTTACGTTAAACTGATTGATTTCGG
TTGCGCGAAGAAAATTCAGGGCCGTGCCTATACCCTGGTCGGTACGCCGCACTACATGGCGCCGGAAGTG
ATTCTGGGCAAAGGTTATGGCTGTACCGTGGATATTTGGGCCCTGGGCGTGTGCCTGTACGAATTTATTT
GTGGTCCGCTGCCGTTCGGCAATGATCAGGAAGACCAACTGGAAATTTTTCGCGACATCCTGACCGGTCA
GCTGACGTTCCCGGATTATGTGTCCGATCAAGACTCAATCAACCTGATGAAACGTCTGCTGTGCCGCCTG
CCGCAGGGTCGTATTGGCTGTAGTATCAACGGCTTCAAAGACATTAAAGAACACGCGTTTTTCGGCAACT
TCAATTGGGATAAACTGGCAGGTCGCCTGCTGGAACCGCCGCTGGTTAGCAAAGGTGAAACCTACGCGGA
AGATATTGACATCAAACAGATTGAAGAAGAAGATGCTCTGAACGAAGGTGAACCGCTGGATGGTGACGAT
AGTTGGGATGTTGACTTT
