>Addgene plasmid #69970 | 5CBD | addgene partial sequence | sequence record 126282 | Polyhedrin-F 5'-AAATGATAACCATCTCGC-3'
GTTTTCGTAACAGTTTTGTAATAAAAAAACCTATAAATATTCCGGATTATTCATACCGTCCCACCATCGG
GCGCGGATCTCGGTCCGAAAACCATGCATCATCATCATCATCACAGCAGCGGCAGAGAAAACTTGTATTT
CCAGGGCATGCGCTGTAACGAACGTAACAAAAAAAAAGCAATCTTCTCGAATGACGATTTCTCGGGCGAA
GACACCCTGATGGAAGACCACCTGCAGCTGCGTGAAAAACTGTCCGAAGACATTGAAATGATCAAAGCAT
CCCTGAAAAACAATCTGGTGTGCTCAACCCTGAACGATAATGAAATCCTGACGCTGTCAAACTACATGCA
ATTTTTCGTGTTCAAAGGCGGTGATCTGGTTATTAAACAGGGTGAAAAAGGCTCGTATTTCTTTATCATC
AACAGCGGCAAATTCGATGTCTACGTGAACGACAAAAAAGTGAAAAGCATGGGCAAAGGTAGCTCTTTCG
GTGAAGCGGCCCTGATTCATAATACCCAGCGCTCTGCAACGATCATGGCTGAAACCGATGGTACGCTGTG
GGGCGTTCAGCGTAGTACCTTTCGCGCCACGCTGAAACAACTGTCTAACCGTAACTTCAACGAAAACCGC
AGTTTCATCGATAGTGTTTCCGTCTTTGACATGCTGACCGAAGCACAGAAAAACATGATTACGAATGCTT
GTGTGATCCAAATGTTCAAACCGGGTGAAACCATCGTTAAACAGGGTGATTATGGCGACGTCCTGTTTAT
TCTGAAAGAAGGTAAAGCAACCGTGTTCATTAACGATAAAGAAATCCGTGTTCTGAATAAAGGTTCCTAT
TTTGGCGAACGTGCTCTGCTGTACGATGAACCGCGCTCGGCGACCATTATCGCCAAAGAACCGACGGCAT
GCGCTAGCATTTGTCGCAAACTGCTGAACATCGTGCTGGGCAATCTGCAGGTGGTTCTGTTTCGTAACAT
TATGACCGAAGCACTGCAGCAATCTGAAATCTTTCGCCAGTTCAGTGCTGAACAACTGAACGATCTGGCG
GA
