>Addgene plasmid #69970 | 5CBD | addgene partial sequence | sequence record 126283 | SV40pA-R 5'-GAAATTTGTGATGCTATTGC-3'
CTGCATAAACAAGTTAACAACAACAATTGCATTCATTTTATGTTTCAGGTTCAGGGGGAGGTGTGGGAGG
TTTTTTAAAGCAAGTAAAACCTCTACAAATGTGGTATGGCTGATTATGATCCTCTAGTACTTCTCGACAA
GCTTCGTCATCAAAAGTCAACATCCCAACTATCGTCACCATCCAGCGGTTCACCTTCGTTCAGAGCATCT
TCTTCTTCAATCTGTTTGATGTCAATATCTTCCGCGTAGGTTTCACCTTTGCTAACCAGCGGCGGTTCCA
GCAGGCGACCTGCCAGTTTATCCCAATTGAAGTTGCCGAAAAACGCGTGTTCTTTAATGTCTTTGAAGCC
GTTGATACTACAGCCAATACGACCCTGCGGCAGGCGGCACAGCAGACGTTTCATCAGGTTGATTGAGTCT
TGATCGGACACATAATCCGGGAACGTCAGCTGACCGGTCAGGATGTCGCGAAAAATTTCCAGTTGGTCTT
CCTGATCATTGCCGAACGGCAGCGGACCACAAATAAATTCGTACAGGCACACGCCCAGGGCCCAAATATC
CACGGTACAGCCATAACCTTTGCCCAGAATCACTTCCGGCGCCATGTAGTGCGGCGTACCGACCAGGGTA
TAGGCACGGCCCTGAATTTTCTTCGCGCAACCGAAATCAATCAGTTTAACGTAACCTTGTTTGTCCAGCA
GAATATTTTCCGGTTTCAGATCGCGGTACACGATGTTACGTTCATGCAGATATTCAATAGCCAGGATAAT
ACTACCCAGATAAAATTGTGCCTGCGGTTTAGACAGCAGGCCCAGTTTGCGAATGGCATCGTACAGTTCA
CCGCCCGTGACCAGTTCGGTCAGGAAATAAAAACAGTTGCTATCTTTGAACGTGCGAACCAGACGGATAA
TAAACGGATGGTCATTTTCGGCGGTGATTTCACGTTCCAGTTTGATGTTGTTTTGCTGGTTCAGACTGAT
AATAGAGCGTTTGCTCACGCATTTCAGCGCATAACGAATCTGGGTCGGTTTGTGATGGACCAGTTTAACC
GTACCAAAG
