[The description below was written by a language model from this plasmid's Addgene catalogue record.]
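Description:
5CBD is a baculovirus expression plasmid built on the pFBOH-MHL backbone, a structural-genomics vector used to produce recombinant protein in insect cells. It is propagated in standard E. coli cloning strains as a high-copy plasmid under ampicillin selection. No feature table is supplied with the record, so the origin of replication, any transposition or recombination elements used to transfer the cassette into a baculoviral genome, and the polyadenylation signal cannot be confirmed from the information given.

The insert is designated PVX_084705 and is annotated as spanning residues M1 to F846. The record does not state the protein's name, function or source organism, and it cautions that the cloned fragment may not represent the complete open reading frame. Expression is driven by the polyhedrin promoter, a very strong, very late baculoviral promoter that gives high-level transcription in infected insect cells. The backbone contributes an N-terminal His tag followed by a TEV protease cleavage site, so the product can be captured by immobilised metal affinity chromatography and the tag then removed to leave a near-native protein.

The stated purpose is protein production for structure determination. The plasmid's name appears to correspond to a deposited structure entry, to which the depositor comments point for further information. The cloning method is recorded as unknown.
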