Addgene plasmid #69970: 5CBD
Purpose: Baculovirus expression for structure determination; may not be full ORF
Depositing lab: Cheryl Arrowsmith. Depositing organization: University of Toronto.
Backbone
  Vector backbone: pFBOH-MHL
  Backbone manufacturer: SGC (Addgene plasmid #62304)
  Vector type: Baculovirus expression
Growth in bacteria
  Bacterial resistance: Ampicillin, 100 μg/mL
  Growth temperature: 37°C
  Growth strain: DH5alpha
  Copy number: High Copy
Gene/Insert
  Gene/Insert name: PVX_084705:MAC04G-C11:C228845 (alt name: PVX_084705:M1-F846)
  Promoter: polyhedrin
  Tag / fusion protein: His (N terminal on backbone); TEV cleavage site (N terminal on backbone)
  Cloning method: Unknown
  Sequencing primers: 5′ pFBOH-fwd (5'-CCGGATTATTCATACCGTCCCACCA-3'); 3′ pFBOH-rev (5'- CTGATTATGATCCTCTAGTACTTCT-3')
Terms and licenses: Academic/Nonprofit Terms; Industry Terms: Not Available to Industry
Depositor comments: http://www.thesgc.org/structures/5CBD for more information
How to cite: 5CBD was a gift from Cheryl Arrowsmith (Addgene plasmid # 69970 ; http://n2t.net/addgene:69970 ; RRID:Addgene_69970)
